Addgene plasmid #69517: CMJ119
Purpose: pBAD eutE1-20- gfpmut2-ssrA
Depositing lab: Danielle Tullman-Ercek. Depositing organization: University of California, Berkeley. Publication: Localization of Proteins to the 1,2-Propanediol Utilization Microcompartment by Non-native Signal Sequences Is Mediated by a Common Hydrophobic Motif. Jakobson CM, Kim EY, Slininger MF, Chien A, Tullman-Ercek D. J Biol Chem. 2015 Aug 17. pii: jbc.M115.651919. 10.1074/jbc.M115.651919 PubMed 26283792.
Backbone
  Vector backbone: pBAD33t
Growth in bacteria
  Bacterial resistance: Chloramphenicol, 25 μg/mL
  Growth temperature: 37°C
  Growth strain: DH10B
  Copy number: Unknown
Gene/Insert
  Gene/Insert name: GFPmut2
Terms and licenses: Academic/Nonprofit Terms; Industry Terms: Not Available to Industry
How to cite: CMJ119 was a gift from Danielle Tullman-Ercek (Addgene plasmid # 69517 ; http://n2t.net/addgene:69517 ; RRID:Addgene_69517)
