[The description below was written by a language model from this plasmid's Addgene catalogue record and pLannotate feature annotations shown in this document.]
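Description:
CMJ119 is a bacterial expression plasmid built on the pBAD33t backbone for arabinose-inducible production of a targeted, degradation-tagged GFP reporter. It replicates from the medium-copy p15A origin, which is compatible with ColE1-type plasmids in the same cell, and is selected with chloramphenicol through a cat gene driven by its own promoter. An f1 phage origin is also annotated. Several other hits in the feature table are only fragments (pieces of β-lactamase with its promoter, a tetracycline resistance gene and promoter, ColE1 and RSF origins, IS1). These look like backbone remnants rather than functional parts, in line with chloramphenicol being the only listed resistance.

The payload sits downstream of the araBAD promoter, with the divergently transcribed araC regulator providing repression without L-arabinose and activation when it is present. The open reading frame begins with a short N-terminal segment of Salmonella typhimurium EutE (residues 1–20 according to the stated purpose), an enzyme of the ethanolamine utilization operon. This segment is fused to GFPmut2, a rapidly maturing green fluorescent protein from Aequorea victoria, followed by a C-terminal ssrA degradation tag. The tag is annotated as a partial match to the LVA variant and directs proteins to ClpXP/ClpAP proteolysis. Transcription ends at the rrnB T1 and T2 terminators.

The associated publication concerns localization of proteins to the 1,2-propanediol utilization (Pdu) microcompartment by non-native signal sequences. The construct therefore appears designed to test whether the EutE N-terminal peptide can direct GFP into that compartment. The ssrA tag would plausibly deplete unencapsulated cytosolic reporter, though the record does not state this rationale.
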