Features (pLannotate 1.2.2; 20 found; start..end, strand, type, name):
      1..295     +  CDS            bla(M) (fragment): β-lactamase lacking the signal sequence; bla(M); allows cytosolic expression of β-lactamase
    338..793     +  rep_origin     f1 ori (sequence partly withheld): f1 bacteriophage origin of replication; arrow indicates direction of (+) strand synthesis
    904..1137    +  rep_origin     ori (fragment): high-copy-number ColE1/pMB1/pBR322/pUC origin of replication
   1348..2007    -  CDS            CmR: chloramphenicol acetyltransferase; cat; confers resistance to chloramphenicol
   2008..2110    -  promoter       cat promoter: promoter of the E. coli cat gene encoding chloramphenicol acetyltransferase
   2231..2374    +  mobile_element IS1 (fragment): prokaryotic transposable element IS1
   2493..2548    -  rep_origin     RSF ori (fragment): Plasmids containing the RSF 1030 origin of replication can be propagated in E. coli cells that contain additional plasmids with compatible origins.
   2636..3181    -  rep_origin     p15A ori: Plasmids containing the medium-copy-number p15A origin of replication can be propagated in E. coli cells that contain a second plasmid with the ColE1 origin.
   3214..3334    -  CDS            TcR (fragment): tetracycline efflux protein; tet; confers resistance to tetracycline
   3344..3362    +  promoter       tet promoter (fragment): E. coli promoter for tetracycline efflux protein gene
   3452..4330    -  CDS            araC: L-arabinose regulatory protein; araC
   4357..4641    +  promoter       araBAD promoter: araBAD; promoter of the L-arabinose operon of E. coli; the araC regulatory gene is transcribed in the opposite direction (Guzman et al., 1995)
   4692..4757    +  CDS            eutE (fragment): EUTE_SALTY - Experimental evidence at protein level: Swiss-Prot protein existence level 1. Expression of the eut operon allows this bacteria to use ethanolamine (EA) as a carbon, nitrogen and energy source. It relies on cobalamin (vitamin B12) both as a cofactor for the ethanolamine ammonia-lyase (EAL) activity and to induce the operon (PubMed:3045078). EA enhances bacterial survival in macrophages in a concentration- dependent manner, suggesting it is an important nutrient during infection (PubMed:29531136). From Salmonella typhimurium (strain LT2 / SGSC1412 / ATCC 700720).
   4758..5468    +  CDS            GFPmut2: GFPmut2 is a basic (constitutively fluorescent) green fluorescent protein published in 1996, derived from Aequorea victoria. It is reported to be a very rapidly-maturing weak dimer.
   5478..5507    +  CDS            ssrA tag (LVA) (fragment): C-terminal peptide that mediates degradation in bacteria through the ClpXP and ClpAP proteases (McGinness et al., 2006) mutant LVA variant that confers accelerated degradation under some conditions (Andersen et al., 1998)
   5600..5715    +  ncRNA          5S rRNA: Accession: RF00001 - 5S ribosomal RNA
   5719..5805    +  terminator     rrnB T1 terminator: Escherichia coli rrnB; transcription terminator T1 from the E. coli rrnB gene
   5897..5924    +  terminator     rrnB T2 terminator: transcription terminator T2 from the E. coli rrnB gene
   5943..6034    +  promoter       AmpR promoter: bla
   6035..6154    +  CDS            AmpR (fragment): β-lactamase; bla; confers resistance to ampicillin, carbenicillin, and related antibiotics
>Addgene plasmid #69517 | CMJ119 | depositor full sequence | sequence record 125327 | CMJ119 sequence 6154 bps
GCAAACTATTAACTGGCGAACTACTTACTCTAGCTTCCCGGCAACAATTAATAGACTGGATGGAGGCGGA
TAAAGTTGCAGGACCACTTCTGCGCTCGGCCCTTCCGGCTGGCTGGTTTATTGCTGATAAATCTGGAGCC
GGTGAGCGTGAGTGTCGCGGTATCATTGCAGCACTGGGGCCAGATGGTAAGCCCTCCCGTATCGTAGTTA
TCTACACGACGGGGAGTCAGGCAACTATGGATGAACGAAATAGACAGATCGCTGAGATAGGTGCCTCACT
GATTAAGCATTGGTAACTGTCAGACCAAGTTTACTCATATATACTTTAGATTGATT
[125 nt withheld, positions 337-461]
C
[141 nt withheld, positions 463-603]
CCTTTGACGTTGGAGTCCACGTTCTTTAATAGTGGACTCTTGTTCCAAACTTGAACAACACTCAACCCTA
TCTCGGGCTATTCTTTTGATTTATAAGGGATTTTGCCGATTTCGGCCTATTGGTTAAAAAATGAGCTGAT
TTAACAAAAATTTAACGCGAATTTTAACAAAATATTAACGTTTACAATTTAAAAGGATCTAGGTGAAGAT
CCTTTTTGATAATCTCATGACCAAAATCCCTTAACGTGAGTTTTCGTTCCACTGAGCGTCAGACCCCGTA
GAAAAGATCAAAGGATCTTCTTGAGATCCTTTTTTTCTGCGCGTAATCTGCTGCTTGCAAACAAAAAAAC
CACCGCTACCAGCGGTGGTTTGTTTGCCGGATCAAGAGCTACCAACTCTTTTTCCGAAGGTAACTGGCTT
CAGCAGAGCGCAGATACCAAATACTGTCCTTCTAGTGTAGCCGTAGTTAGGCCACCACTTCAAGAACTCT
GTAGCACCGCCTACATACCTCGCTCTGCTAATCCTGTTACCAGTCAGGCATTTGAGAAGCACACGGTCAC
ACTGCTTCCGGTAGTCAATAAACCGGTAAACCAGCAATAGACATAAGCGGCTATTTAACGACCCTGCCCT
GAACCGACGACCGGGTCGAATTTGCTTTCGAATTTCTGCCATTCATCCGCTTATTATCACTTATTCAGGC
GTAGCACCAGGCGTTTAAGGGCACCAATAACTGCCTTAAAAAAATTACGCCCCGCCCTGCCACTCATCGC
AGTACTGTTGTAATTCATTAAGCATTCTGCCGACATGGAAGCCATCACAGACGGCATGATGAACCTGAAT
CGCCAGCGGCATCAGCACCTTGTCGCCTTGCGTATAATATTTGCCCATGGTGAAAACGGGGGCGAAGAAG
TTGTCCATATTGGCCACGTTTAAATCAAAACTGGTGAAACTCACCCAGGGATTGGCTGAGACGAAAAACA
TATTCTCAATAAACCCTTTAGGGAAATAGGCCAGGTTTTCACCGTAACACGCCACATCTTGCGAATATAT
GTGTAGAAACTGCCGGAAATCGTCGTGGTATTCACTCCAGAGCGATGAAAACGTTTCAGTTTGCTCATGG
AAAACGGTGTAACAAGGGTGAACACTATCCCATATCACCAGCTCACCGTCTTTCATTGCCATACGGAATT
CCGGATGAGCATTCATCAGGCGGGCAAGAATGTGAATAAAGGCCGGATAAAACTTGTGCTTATTTTTCTT
TACGGTCTTTAAAAAGGCCGTAATATCCAGCTGAACGGTCTGGTTATAGGTACATTGAGCAACTGACTGA
AATGCCTCAAAATGTTCTTTACGATGCCATTGGGATATATCAACGGTGGTATATCCAGTGATTTTTTTCT
CCATTTTAGCTTCCTTAGCTCCTGAAAATCTCGATAACTCAAAAAATACGCCCGGTAGTGATCTTATTTC
ATTATGGTGAAAGTTGGAACCTCTTACGTGCCGATCAACGTCTCATTTTCGCCAAAAGTTGGCCCAGGGC
TTCCCGGTATCAACAGGGACACCAGGATTTATTTATTCTGCGAAGTGATCTTCCGTCACAGGTATTTATT
CGGCGCAAAGTGCGTCGGGTGATGCTGCCAACTTACTGATTTAGTGTATGATGGTGTTTTTGAGGTGCTC
CAGTGGCTTCTGTTTCTATCAGCTGTCCCTCCTGTTCAGCTACTGACGGGGTGGTGCGTAACGGCAAAAG
CACCGCCGGACATCAGCGCTAGCGGAGTGTATACTGGCTTACTATGTTGGCACTGATGAGGGTGTCAGTG
AAGTGCTTCATGTGGCAGGAGAAAAAAGGCTGCACCGGTGCGTCAGCAGAATATGTGATACAGGATATAT
TCCGCTTCCTCGCTCACTGACTCGCTACGCTCGGTCGTTCGACTGCGGCGAGCGGAAATGGCTTACGAAC
GGGGCGGAGATTTCCTGGAAGATGCCAGGAAGATACTTAACAGGGAAGTGAGAGGGCCGCGGCAAAGCCG
TTTTTCCATAGGCTCCGCCCCCCTGACAAGCATCACGAAATCTGACGCTCAAATCAGTGGTGGCGAAACC
CGACAGGACTATAAAGATACCAGGCGTTTCCCCCTGGCGGCTCCCTCGTGCGCTCTCCTGTTCCTGCCTT
TCGGTTTACCGGTGTCATTCCGCTGTTATGGCCGCGTTTGTCTCATTCCACGCCTGACACTCAGTTCCGG
GTAGGCAGTTCGCTCCAAGCTGGACTGTATGCACGAACCCCCCGTTCAGTCCGACCGCTGCGCCTTATCC
GGTAACTATCGTCTTGAGTCCAACCCGGAAAGACATGCAAAAGCACCACTGGCAGCAGCCACTGGTAATT
GATTTAGAGGAGTTAGTCTTGAAGTCATGCGCCGGTTAAGGCTAAACTGAAAGGACAAGTTTTGGTGACT
GCGCTCCTCCAAGCCAGTTACCTCGGTTCAAAGAGTTGGTAGCTCAGAGAACCTTCGAAAAACCGCCCTG
CAAGGCGGTTTTTTCGTTTTCAGAGCAAGAGATTACGCGCAGACCAAAACGATCTCAAGAAGATCATCTT
ATTAATCAGATAAAATATTTGCTCATGAGCCCGAAGTGGCGAGCCCGATCTTCCCCATCGGTGATGTCGG
CGATATAGGCGCCAGCAACCGCACCTGTGGCGCCGGTGATGCCGGCCACGATGCGTCCGGCGTAGAGGAT
CTGCTCATGTTTGACAGCTTATCATCGATGCATAATGTGCCTGTCAAATGGACGAAGCAGGGATTCTGCA
AACCCTATGCTACTCCGTCAAGCCGTCAATTGTCTGATTCGTTACCAATTATGACAACTTGACGGCTACA
TCATTCACTTTTTCTTCACAACCGGCACGGAACTCGCTCGGGCTGGCCCCGGTGCATTTTTTAAATACCC
GCGAGAAATAGAGTTGATCGTCAAAACCAACATTGCGACCGACGGTGGCGATAGGCATCCGGGTGGTGCT
CAAAAGCAGCTTCGCCTGGCTGATACGTTGGTCCTCGCGCCAGCTTAAGACGCTAATCCCTAACTGCTGG
CGGAAAAGATGTGACAGACGCGACGGCGACAAGCAAACATGCTGTGCGACGCTGGCGATATCAAAATTGC
TGTCTGCCAGGTGATCGCTGATGTACTGACAAGCCTCGCGTACCCGATTATCCATCGGTGGATGGAGCGA
CTCGTTAATCGCTTCCATGCGCCGCAGTAACAATTGCTCAAGCAGATTTATCGCCAGCAGCTCCGAATAG
CGCCCTTCCCCTTGCCCGGCGTTAATGATTTGCCCAAACAGGTCGCTGAAATGCGGCTGGTGCGCTTCAT
CCGGGCGAAAGAACCCCGTATTGGCAAATATTGACGGCCAGTTAAGCCATTCATGCCAGTAGGCGCGCGG
ACGAAAGTAAACCCACTGGTGATACCATTCGCGAGCCTCCGGATGACGACCGTAGTGATGAATCTCTCCT
GGCGGGAACAGCAAAATATCACCCGGTCGGCAAACAAATTCTCGTCCCTGATTTTTCACCACCCCCTGAC
CGCGAATGGTGAGATTGAGAATATAACCTTTCATTCCCAGCGGTCGGTCGATAAAAAAATCGAGATAACC
GTTGGCCTCAATCGGCGTTAAACCCGCCACCAGATGGGCATTAAACGAGTATCCCGGCAGCAGGGGATCA
TTTTGCGCTTCAGCCATACTTTTCATACTCCCGCCATTCAGAGAAGAAACCAATTGTCCATATTGCATCA
GACATTGCCGTCACTGCGTCTTTTACTGGCTCTTCTCGCTAACCAAACCGGTAACCCCGCTTATTAAAAG
CATTCTGTAACAAAGCGGGACCAAAGCCATGACAAAAACGCGTAACAAAAGTGTCTATAATCACGGCAGA
AAAGTCCACATTGATTATTTGCACGGCGTCACACTTTGCTATGCCATAGCATTTTTATCCATAAGATTAG
CGGATCCTACCTGACGCTTTTTATCGCAACTCTCTACTGTTTCTCCATACCCGTTTTTTTGGGCTAGCGA
ATTCGAGCTCTTAAAGAGGAGAAAGGTCATGAATCAACAGGATATTGAACAGGTGGTGAAAGCGGTACTG
CTGAAAATGAAAGACAGCTCTAGAAGTAAAGGAGAAGAACTTTTCACTGGAGTTGTCCCAATTCTTGTTG
AATTAGATGGTGATGTTAATGGGCACAAATTTTCTGTCAGTGGAGAGGGTGAAGGTGATGCAACATACGG
AAAACTTACCCTTAAATTTATTTGCACTACTGGAAAACTACCTGTTCCATGGCCAACACTTGTCACTACT
TTCGCGTATGGTCTTCAATGCTTTGCGAGATACCCAGATCATATGAAACAGCATGACTTTTTCAAGAGTG
CCATGCCCGAAGGTTATGTACAGGAAAGAACTATATTTTTCAAAGATGACGGGAACTACAAGACACGTGC
TGAAGTCAAGTTTGAAGGTGATACCCTTGTTAATAGAATCGAGTTAAAAGGTATTGATTTTAAAGAAGAT
GGAAACATTCTTGGACACAAATTGGAATACAACTATAACTCACACAATGTATACATCATGGCAGACAAAC
AAAAGAATGGAATCAAAGTTAACTTCAAAATTAGACACAACATTGAAGATGGAAGCGTTCAACTAGCAGA
CCATTATCAACAAAATACTCCAATTGGCGATGGCCCTGTCCTTTTACCAGACAACCATTACCTGTCCACA
CAATCTGCCCTTTCGAAAGATCCCAACGAAAAGAGAGATCACATGGTCCTTCTTGAGTTTGTAACAGCTG
CTGGGATTACACATGGCATGGATGAACTATACAAAGTCGACGCAGCAAACGACGAAAACTACGCTTTAGC
AGCTTAAAAGCTTGGCTGTTTTGGCGGATGAGAGAAGATTTTCAGCCTGATACAGATTAAATCAGAACGC
AGAAGCGGTCTGATAAAACAGAATTTGCCTGGCGGCAGTAGCGCGGTGGTCCCACCTGACCCCATGCCGA
ACTCAGAAGTGAAACGCCGTAGCGCCGATGGTAGTGTGGGGTCACCCCATGCGAGAGTAGGGAACTGCCA
GGCATCAAATAAAACGAAAGGCTCAGTCGAAAGACTGGGCCTTTCGTTTTATCTGTTGTTTGTCGGTGAA
CGCTCTCCTGAGTAGGACAAATCCGCCGGGAGCGGATTTGAACGTTGCGAAGCAACGGCCCGGAGGGTGG
CGGGCAGGACGCCCGCCATAAACTGCCAGGCATCAAATTAAGCAGAAGGCCATCCTGACGGATGGCCTTT
TTGCGTTTCTACAAACTCTTTTGTTTATTTTTCTAAATACATTCAAATATGTATCCGCTCATGAGACAAT
AACCCTGATAAATGCTTCAATAATATTGAAAAAGGAAGAGTATGAGTATTCAACATTTCCGTGTCGCCCT
TATTCCCTTTTTTGCGGCATTTTGCCTTCCTGTTTTTGCTCACCCAGAAACGCTGGTGAAAGTAAAAGAT
GCTGAAGATCAGTTGGGTGCA
