>Addgene plasmid #69517 | CMJ119 | addgene partial sequence | sequence record 125325 | ARA_promoter-F 5'-ctgacgctttttatcgcaactctctactg-3'
GGGCTAGCGAATTCGAGCTCTTAAAGAGGAGAAAGGTCATGAATCAACAGGATATTGAACAGGTGGTGAA
AGCGGTACTGCTGAAAATGAAAGACAGCTCTAGAAGTAAAGGAGAAGAACTTTTCACTGGAGTTGTCCCA
ATTCTTGTTGAATTAGATGGTGATGTTAATGGGCACAAATTTTCTGTCAGTGGAGAGGGTGAAGGTGATG
CAACATACGGAAAACTTACCCTTAAATTTATTTGCACTACTGGAAAACTACCTGTTCCATGGCCAACACT
TGTCACTACTTTCGCGTATGGTCTTCAATGCTTTGCGAGATACCCAGATCATATGAAACAGCATGACTTT
TTCAAGAGTGCCATGCCCGAAGGTTATGTACAGGAAAGAACTATATTTTTCAAAGATGACGGGAACTACA
AGACACGTGCTGAAGTCAAGTTTGAAGGTGATACCCTTGTTAATAGAATCGAGTTAAAAGGTATTGATTT
TAAAGAAGATGGAAACATTCTTGGACACAAATTGGAATACAACTATAACTCACACAATGTATACATCATG
GCAGACAAACAAAAGAATGGAATCAAAGTTAACTTCAAAATTAGACACAACATTGAAGATGGAAGCGTTC
AACTAGCAGACCATTATCAACAAAATACTCCAATTGGCGATGGCCCTGTCCTTTTACCAGACAACCATTA
CCTGTCCACACAATCTGCCCTTTCGAAAGATCCCAACGAAAAGAGAGATCACATGGTCCTTCTTGAGTTT
GTAACAGCTGCTGGGATTACACATGGCATG
