>Addgene plasmid #69517 | CMJ119 | addgene partial sequence | sequence record 125326 | pBAD-R 5'-GATTTAATCTGTATCAGG-3'
GCCAAGCTTTTAAGCTGCTAAAGCGTAGTTTTCGTCGTTTGCTGCGTCGACTTTGTATAGTTCATCCATG
CCATGTGTAATCCCAGCAGCTGTTACAAACTCAAGAAGGACCATGTGATCTCTCTTTTCGTTGGGATCTT
TCGAAAGGGCAGATTGTGTGGACAGGTAATGGTTGTCTGGTAAAAGGACAGGGCCATCGCCAATTGGAGT
ATTTTGTTGATAATGGTCTGCTAGTTGAACGCTTCCATCTTCAATGTTGTGTCTAATTTTGAAGTTAACT
TTGATTCCATTCTTTTGTTTGTCTGCCATGATGTATACATTGTGTGAGTTATAGTTGTATTCCAATTTGT
GTCCAAGAATGTTTCCATCTTCTTTAAAATCAATACCTTTTAACTCGATTCTATTAACAAGGGTATCACC
TTCAAACTTGACTTCAGCACGTGTCTTGTAGTTCCCGTCATCTTTGAAAAATATAGTTCTTTCCTGTACA
TAACCTTCGGGCATGGCACTCTTGAAAAAGTCATGCTGTTTCATATGATCTGGGTATCTCGCAAAGCATT
GAAGACCATACGCGAAAGTAGTGACAAGTGTTGGCCATGGAACAGGTAGTTTTCCAGTAGTGCAAATAAA
TTTAAGGGTAAGTTTTCCGTATGTTGCATCACCTTCACCCTCTCCACTGACAGAAAATTTGTGCCCATTA
ACATCACCATCTAATTCAACAAGAATTGGGACAACTCCAGTGAAAAGTTCTTCTCCTTTACTTCTAGAGC
TGTCTTTCATTTTCAGCAGTACCGCTTTCACCACCTGTTCAATATCCTGTTGATTCATGACCTTTCTCCT
C
